>Addgene plasmid #104730 | pUG-301 | depositor full sequence | sequence record 198558 | Full Sequence
TGGCGAATGGG
[124 nt withheld, positions 12-135]
C
[91 nt withheld, positions 137-227]
A
[49 nt withheld, positions 229-277]
CCTTTGACGTTGGAGTCCACGTTCTTT
[37 nt withheld, positions 305-341]
ACCCTATCTCGGTCTATTCTTTTGATTTATAAGGGATTTTGCCGATTTCGGCCTATTGGTTAAAAAATGA
GCTGATTTAACAAAAATTTAACGCGAATTTTAACAAAATATTAACGTTTACAATTTCAGGTGGCACTTTT
CGGGGAAATGTGCGCGGAACCCCTATTTGTTTATTTTTCTAAATACATTCAAATATGTATCCGCTCATGA
ATTAATTCTTAGAAAAACTCATCGAGCATCAAATGAAACTGCAATTTATTCATATCAGGATTATCAATAC
CATATTTTTGAAAAAGCCGTTTCTGTAATGAAGGAGAAAACTCACCGAGGCAGTTCCATAGGATGGCAAG
ATCCTGGTATCGGTCTGCGATTCCGACTCGTCCAACATCAATACAACCTATTAATTTCCCCTCGTCAAAA
ATAAGGTTATCAAGTGAGAAATCACCATGAGTGACGACTGAATCCGGTGAGAATGGCAAAAGTTTATGCA
TTTCTTTCCAGACTTGTTCAACAGGCCAGCCATTACGCTCGTCATCAAAATCACTCGCATCAACCAAACC
GTTATTCATTCGTGATTGCGCCTGAGCGAGTCGAAATACGCGATCGCTGTTAAAAGGACAATTACAAACA
GGAATCGAATGCAACCGGCGCAGGAACACTGCCAGCGCATCAACAATATTTTCACCTGAATCAGGATATT
CTTCTAATACCTGGAATGCTGTTTTCCCGGGGATCGCAGTGGTGAGTAACCATGCATCATCAGGAGTACG
GATAAAATGCTTGATGGTCGGAAGAGGCATAAATTCCGTCAGCCAGTTTAGTCTGACCATCTCATCTGTA
ACATCATTGGCAACGCTACCTTTGCCATGTTTCAGAAACAACTCTGGCGCATCGGGCTTCCCATACAATC
GATAGATTGTCGCACCTGATTGCCCGACATTATCGCGAGCCCATTTATACCCATATAAATCAGCATCCAT
GTTGGAATTTAATCGCGGCCTAGAGCAAGACGTTTCCCGTTGAATATGGCTCATAACACCCCTTGTATTA
CTGTTTATGTAAGCAGACAGTTTTATTGTTCATGACCAAAATCCCTTAACGTGAGTTTTCGTTCCACTGA
GCGTCAGACCCCGTAGAAAAGATCAAAGGATCTTCTTGAGATCCTTTTTTTCTGCGCGTAATCTGCTGCT
TGCAAACAAAAAAACCACCGCTACCAGCGGTGGTTTGTTTGCCGGATCAAGAGCTACCAACTCTTTTTCC
GAAGGTAACTGGCTTCAGCAGAGCGCAGATACCAAATACTGTCCTTCTAGTGTAGCCGTAGTTAGGCCAC
CACTTCAAGAACTCTGTAGCACCGCCTACATACCTCGCTCTGCTAATCCTGTTACCAGTGGCTGCTGCCA
GTGGCGATAAGTCGTGTCTTACCGGGTTGGACTCAAGACGATAGTTACCGGATAAGGCGCAGCGGTCGGG
CTGAACGGGGGGTTCGTGCACACAGCCCAGCTTGGAGCGAACGACCTACACCGAACTGAGATACCTACAG
CGTGAGCTATGAGAAAGCGCCACGCTTCCCGAAGGGAGAAAGGCGGACAGGTATCCGGTAAGCGGCAGGG
TCGGAACAGGAGAGCGCACGAGGGAGCTTCCAGGGGGAAACGCCTGGTATCTTTATAGTCCTGTCGGGTT
TCGCCACCTCTGACTTGAGCGTCGATTTTTGTGATGCTCGTCAGGGGGGCGGAGCCTATGGAAAAACGCC
AGCAACGCGGCCTTTTTACGGTTCCTGGCCTTTTGCTGGCCTTTTGCTCACATGTTCTTTCCTGCGTTAT
CCCCTGATTCTGTGGATAACCGTATTACCGCCTTTGAGTGAGCTGATACCGCTCGCCGCAGCCGAACGAC
CGAGCGCAGCGAGTCAGTGAGCGAGGAAGCGGAAGAGCGCCTGATGCGGTATTTTCTCCTTACGCATCTG
TGCGGTATTTCACACCGCATATATGGTGCACTCTCAGTACAATCTGCTCTGATGCCGCATAGTTAAGCCA
GTATACACTCCGCTATCGCTACGTGACTGGGTCATGGCTGCGCCCCGACACCCGCCAACACCCGCTGACG
CGCCCTGACGGGCTTGTCTGCTCCCGGCATCCGCTTACAGACAAGCTGTGACCGACTCCGGGAGCTGCAT
GTGTCAGAGGTTTTCACCGTCATCACCGAAACGCGCGAGGCAGCTGCGGTAAAGCTCATCAGCGTGGTCG
TGAAGCGATTCACAGATGTCTGCCTGTTCATCCGCGTCCAGCTCGTTGAGTTTCTCCAGAAGCGTTAATG
TCTGGCTTCTGATAAAGCGGGCCATGTTAAGGGCGGTTTTTTCCTGTTTGGTCACTGATGCCTCCGTGTA
AGGGGGATTTCTGTTCATGGGGGTAATGATACCGATGAAACGAGAGAGGATGCTCACGATACGGGTTACT
GATGATGAACATGCCCGGTTACTGGAACGTTGTGAGGGTAAACAACTGGCGGTATGGATGCGGCGGGACC
AGAGAAAAATCACTCAGGGTCAATGCCAGCGCTTCGTTAATACAGATGTAGGTGTTCCACAGGGTAGCCA
GCAGCATCCTGCGATGCAGATCCGGAACATAATGGTGCAGGGCGCTGACTTCCGCGTTTCCAGACTTTAC
GAAACACGGAAACCCAAGACCATTCATGTTGTTGCTCAGGTCGCAGACGTTTTGCAGCAGCAGTCGCTTC
ACGTTCGCTCGCGTATCGGTGATTCATTCTGCTAACCAGTAAGGCAACCCCGCCAGCCTAGCCGGGTCCT
CAACGACAGGAGCACGATCATGCGCACCCGTGGGGCCGCCATGCCGGCGATAATGGCCTGCTTCTCGCCG
AAACGTTTGGTGGCGGGACCAGTGACGAAGGCTTGAGCGAGGGCGTGCAAGATTCCGAATACCGCAAGCG
ACAGGCCGATCATCGTCGCGCTCCAGCGAAAGCGGTCCTCGCCGAAAATGACCCAGAGCGCTGCCGGCAC
CTGTCCTACGAGTTGCATGATAAAGAACACAGTCATAAGTGCGGCGACGATAGTCATGCCCCGCGCCCAC
CGGAAGGAGCTGACTGGGTTGAAGGCTCTCAAGGGCATCGGTCGAGATCCCGGTGCCTAATGAGTGAGCT
AACTTACATTAATTGCGTTGCGCTCACTGCCCGCTTTCCAGTCGGGAAACCTGTCGTGCCAGCTGCATTA
ATGAATCGGCCAACGCGCGGGGAGAGGCGGTTTGCGTATTGGGCGCCAGGGTGGTTTTTCTTTTCACCAG
TGACACGGGCAACAGCTGATTGCCCTTCACCGCCTGGCCCTGAGAGAGTTGCAGCAAGCGGTCCACGCTG
GTTTGCCCCAGCAGGCGAAAATCCTGTTTGATGGTGGTTAACGGCGGGATATAACATGAGCTGTCCTCGG
TATCGTCGTATCCCACTACCGAGATATCCGCACCAACGCGCAGCCCGGACTCGGTAATGGCGCGCATTGC
GCCCAGCGCCATCTGATCGTTGGCAACCAGCATCGCAGTGGGAACGATGCCCTCATTCAGCATTTGCATG
GTTTGTTGAAAACCGGACATGGCACTCCAGTCGCCTTCCCGTTCCGCTATCGGCTGAATTTGATTGCGAG
TGAGATATTTATGCCAGCCAGCCAGACGCAGACGCGCCGAGACAGAACTTAATGGGCCCGCTAACAGCGC
GATTTGCTGGTGACCCAATGCGACCAGATGCTCCACGCCCAGTCGCGTACCGTCCTCATGGGAGAAAATA
ATACTGTTGATGGGTGTCTGGTCAGAGACATCAAGAAATAACGCCGGAACATTAGTGCAGGCAGCTTCCA
CAGCAATGGCATCCTGGTCATCCAGCGGATAGTTAATGATCAGCCCACTGACGCGTTGCGCGAGAAGATT
GTGCACCGCCGCTTTACAGGCTTCGACGCCGCTTCGTTCTACCATCGACACCACCACGCTGGCACCCAGT
TGATCGGCGCGAGATTTAATCGCCGCGACAATTTGCGACGGCGCGTGCAGGGCCAGACTGGAGGTGGCAA
CGCCAATCAGCAACGACTGTTTGCCCGCCAGTTGTTGTGCCACGCGGTTGGGAATGTAATTCAGCTCCGC
CATCGCCGCTTCCACTTTTTCCCGCGTTTTCGCAGAAACGTGGCTGGCCTGGTTCACCACGCGGGAAACG
GTCTGATAAGAGACACCGGCATACTCTGCGACATCGTATAACGTTACTGGTTTCACATTCACCACCCTGA
ATTGACTCTCTTCCGGGCGCTATCATGCCATACCGCGAAAGGTTTTGCGCCATTCGATGGTGTCCGGGAT
CTCGACGCTCTCCCTTATGCGACTCCTGCATTAGGAAGCAGCCCAGTAGTAGGTTGAGGCCGTTGAGCAC
CGCCGCCGCAAGGAATGGTGCATGCAAGGAGATGGCGCCCAACAGTCCCCCGGCCACGGGGCCTGCCACC
ATACCCACGCCGAAACAAGCGCTCATGAGCCCGAAGTGGCGAGCCCGATCTTCCCCATCGGTGATGTCGG
CGATATAGGCGCCAGCAACCGCACCTGTGGCGCCGGTGATGCCGGCCACGATGCGTCCGGCGTAGAGGAT
CGAGATCTCGATCCCGCGAAATTAATACGACTCACTATAGGGGAATTGTGAGCGGATAACAATTCCCCTC
TAGAAATAATTTTGCCTTAACTTTAAGAAGGAGATATACCATGGGCAGCCACCACCACCACCACCACAGC
GGAATGCAGATCTTTGTTAAGACTCTCACCGGAAAGACAATCACCCTGGAGGTGGAAAGCTCCGACACCA
TCGACAACGTTAAGGCCAAGATCCAGGATAAGGAGGGCATTCCTCCGGATCAGCAGAGGCTTATTTTCGC
CGGCAAGCAGCTAGAGGATGGCCGTACGTTGGCTGATTACAATATCCAGAAGGAATCCACCCTCCACTTG
GTCCTCAGGCTCCGTGGTGGTTAAGCTTGCAATTAACTTTAAGAAGGAGATATACAATGCTTCACAAGCG
AGCTAGTGAAGCTAACGATAAGAACGATAATACCATCATCGGTTCCGATTTAGCATCATCTAAGAAACGC
CGTATCGATTTCACTGAATCTTCGTCTGATAAGTCATCTTCGATTTTAGCTTCTGGTAGTAGCAGGGGTT
TTCACGGCGATAGCGTCGTTCAGCAAATCGACATGGCTTTTGGTAATTCGAACCGTCAGGAGATTGATGA
AGATCTGCACAGTCGCCAGCTCGCCGTCTATGGTCGTGAGACTATGAGGCGTCTCTTTGCTTCCAATGTT
CTCATCTCGGGGATGCACGGTCTTGGTGCCGAGATTGCCAAGAATCTTATACTTGCTGGTGTGAAGTCTG
TGACCTTGCATGATGAAAGAGTTGTAGAGCTATGGGACTTATCAAGCAACTTTGTTTTCTCGGAGGATGA
TGTTGGCAAGAATAGAGCAGATGCTTCTGTTCAGAAGTTACAGGATCTTAACAATGCTGTGGTTGTCTCT
AGCTTGACCAAAAGCTTAAACAAAGAGGATCTTTCTGGCTTCCAGGTTGTTGTATTCTCTGACATAAGCA
TGGAAAGAGCAATCGAATTTGATGACTATTGTCACAGCCATCAGCCTCCTATCGCTTTTGTCAAGGCTGA
TGTCAGGGGTCTTTTCGGCTCTGTCTTTTGTGATTTTGGGCCTGAATTTGCGGTTCTTGATGTTGATGGA
GAGGAACCCCATACAGGCATCATTGCGTCTATCTCTAATGAGAACCAGGCATTTATTTCCTGTGTCGACG
ATGAGAGGCTTGAGTTTGAAGATGGTGACCTAGTTGTTTTCTCAGAAGTTGAGGGTATGACAGAATTGAA
TGATGGGAAACCAAGGAAGATAAAAAGTACACGGCCATATTCATTCACCCTTGATGAGGACACTACTAAC
TATGGAACATATGTGAAGGGTGGTATTGTCACTCAAGTGAAACAGCCAAAGTTACTGAATTTCAAGCCAT
TGAGGGAAGCGCTTAAGGATCCAGGGGATTTTCTATTTAGTGATTTCTCTAAGTTTGATCGGCCTCCACT
CCTTCACTTAGCATTCCAGGCACTTGATCATTTTAAAGCTGAAGCTGGCAGATTTCCTGTTGCTGGCTCA
GAAGAGGACGCTCAGAAGCTTATATCGATTGCCACAGCCATCAATACCGGGCAGGGTGATTTAAAGGTGG
AGAATGTTGATCAGAAGCTTCTAAGACACTTTTCCTTTGGAGCCAAGGCTGTCCTGAATCCTATGGCTGC
AATGTTTGGCGGTATTGTTGGACAGGAGGTTGTTAAAGCTTGCTCTGGAAAATTTCATCCTCTCTTCCAG
TTTTTCTACTTTGATTCAGTGGAGTCACTCCCCTCTGAACCTGTGGACTCGAGTGACTTTGCACCAAGAA
ACAGCCGGTATGATGCCCAAATATCTGTATTTGGGGCCAAGTTCCAGAAGAAACTTGAAGATGCTAAAGT
TTTCACAGTAGGGTCTGGTGCTCTTGGCTGTGAGTTCTTGAAAAATTTGGCTCTGATGGGGGTTTCTTGT
GGAAGCCAAGGGAAGCTGACAGTGACAGATGATGATATCATTGAGAAGAGTAACCTCAGTCGTCAATTTC
TGTTCCGTGACTGGAACATTGGACAGGCTAAATCCACAGTTGCTGCTTCGGCTGCTGCTGTTATAAATCC
TCGCTTCAACATTGAGGCCCTGCAAAACCGTGTTGGCGCGGAGACTGAGAATGTATTTGACGATGCCTTC
TGGGAGAACTTAACTGTTGTCGTCAATGCACTGGATAATGTTAATGCGAGGCTCTATGTTGATTCGAGGT
GCTTGTATTTCCAGAAGCCTCTCCTTGAGTCTGGAACTCTTGGTACAAAGTGCAACACACAGTCGGTTAT
CCCACATCTAACTGAAAATTACGGTGCCTCAAGGGACCCACCAGAGAAACAGGCCCCCATGTGTACAGTG
CATTCCTTCCCGCATAACATTGATCACTGTTTAACTTGGGCTCGCTCTGAGTTTGAGGGTCTGCTGGAGA
AAACTCCCGCTGAAGTGAATGCATATCTTTCTAGCCCAGTTGAGTACACTAACTCAATGATGAGTGCTGG
TGATGCTCAGGCGAGGGACACATTGGAGAGGATTGTTGAGTGCCTTGAAAAGGAGAAGTGTGAAACCTTC
CAAGACTGCTTAACCTGGGCACGACTGAGGTTTGAGGATTACTTTGTGAACCGTGTCAAGCAATTGATAT
ACACATTTCCTGAAGATGCTGCGACTAGTACCGGAGCTCCATTCTGGTCTGCTCCAAAAAGATTCCCTCG
TCCACTCCAGTACTCGTCGTCCGACCCAAGTCTCCTTAACTTTATCACAGCGACTGCTATTTTACGAGCA
GAGACATTTGGGATCCCGATACCTGAGTGGACTAAGAACCCAAAGGAAGCAGCAGAAGCTGTTGACAGAG
TGATAGTCCCAGACTTTGAGCCAAGGCAAGATGCAAAGATTGTGACTGATGAGAAAGCTACCACTTTAAC
CACTGCTTCGGTGGACGACGCTGCAGTCATCGACGATCTCATTGCTAAGATCGACCAGTGTAGGCATAAC
TTGTCGCCAGACTTCAGGATGAAACCTATTCAGTTCGAAAAGGATGATGATACAAACTATCACATGGATG
TGATAGCAGGACTAGCCAACATGAGGGCGAGAAATTACAGCATCCCTGAAGTGGACAAGCTGAAAGCAAA
GTTCATAGCAGGGAGAATCATCCCAGCCATTGCGACTTCAACAGCCATGGCTACTGGGCTGGTCTGCCTC
GAGCTGTACAAGGTCCTTGATGGAGGACATAAAGTGGAAGCTTACAGAAACACATTTGCCAACCTGGCAC
TTCCACTATTCTCCATGGCTGAACCACTTCCACCAAAGGTGGTGAAGCACCGTGACATGGCTTGGACAGT
TTGGGACAGATGGGTTCTCAAGGGAAACCCAACTCTTCGTGAGGTGTTGCAGTGGCTGGAGGACAAAGGG
CTTAGCGCATACAGCATCTCTTGTGGAAGCTGTCTACTGTTCAACAGTATGTTCACAAGGCACAAGGAGA
GGATGGACAAGAAGGTTGTGGATCTCGCTCGGGATGTTGCGAAAGTCGAGTTACCGCCTTATCGCAACCA
TCTTGATGTAGTGGTGGCTTGTGAGGATGAAGATGACAATGACGTCGATATTCCTCTCGTCTCTATCTAC
TTCAGGTGAGCTTACTATTAACTTTAAGAAGGAGATATACCATGTACCCATACGATGTTCCTGACTATGC
GGGCTATCCCTATGACGTCCCGGACTATGCAGGATTGTATCCATATGACGTTCCAGATTACGCCACTAGA
GCTGCTTACCCATACGATGTTCCTGACTATGCGGGCTATCCCTATGACGTCCCGGACTATGCAGGATTGT
ATCCATATGACGTTCCAGATTACGCAATGGCGTCGAAGCGGATCTTGAAGGAATTGAAGGATCTCCAGAA
GGATCCACCTACATCATGTAGCGCAGGTCCTGTTGCTGAGGACATGTTTCACTGGCAGGCAACGATAATG
GGTCCTTCAGAGAGTCCTTATGCTGGAGGTGTTTTCCTTGTAACCATCCATTTCCCTCCGGATTACCCAT
TCAAGCCTCCTAAGGTGGCCTTTAGGACCAAGGTGTTCCATCCCAACATTAACAGCAACGGTAGCATTTG
CCTCGACATCTTGAAGGAGCAGTGGAGTCCTGCGCTCACCATTTCCAAGGTGCTGCTATCGATCTGTTCT
TTGTTAACCGATCCAAACCCGGATGATCCTTTGGTGCCCGAGATAGCTCACATGTACAAGACTGACAAGA
ACAAGTACGAGTCCACTGCACGAAGCTGGACTCAGAAGTATGCCATGGGCTAAGCTTTTACGCTTTTAAG
CCAGCCCCGACACCCGCCAACACCCGCTGACGCGCCCTGACGGGCTTGTCTGCTCCCGGCATCCGCTTAC
AGACAAGCTGTGACCGGGATGAGATCCGGCTGCTAACAAAGCCCGAAAGGAAGCTGAGTTGGCTGCTGCC
ACCGCTGAGCAATAACTAGCATAACCCCTTGGGGCCTCTAAACGGGTCTTGAGGGGTTTTTTGCTGAAAG
GAGGAACTATATCCGGAT
Features (pLannotate 1.2.2; 25 found; start..end, strand, type, name):
     12..467     +  rep_origin     f1 ori (sequence partly withheld): f1 bacteriophage origin of replication; arrow indicates direction of (+) strand synthesis
    494..551     +  promoter       AmpR promoter (fragment): bla
    560..1375    -  CDS            KanR: aminoglycoside phosphotransferase; aph(3')-Ia; confers resistance to kanamycin in bacteria or G418 (Geneticin®) in eukaryotes
   1497..2085    +  rep_origin     ori: high-copy-number ColE1/pMB1/pBR322/pUC origin of replication
   2271..2413    -  misc_feature   bom: basis of mobility region from pBR322
   2515..2706    -  CDS            rop: Rop protein, which maintains plasmids at low copy number; rop
   2723..3103    +  CDS            YPB1_ECOLX: Protein predicted: Swiss-Prot protein existence level 4. From Escherichia coli.
   3175..3466    -  CDS            TcR (fragment): tetracycline efflux protein; tet; confers resistance to tetracycline
   3481..3502    -  protein_bind   CAP binding site: CAP binding activates transcription in the presence of cAMP. E. coli catabolite activator protein
   3515..4597    -  CDS            lacI: lac repressor; lacI; The lac repressor binds to the lac operator to inhibit transcription in E. coli. This inhibition can be relieved by adding lactose or isopropyl-β-D-thiogalactopyranoside (IPTG).
   4598..4675    -  promoter       lacI promoter: lacI
   4683..4962    -  CDS            TcR (fragment): tetracycline efflux protein; tet; confers resistance to tetracycline
   4984..5002    +  promoter       T7 promoter: promoter for bacteriophage T7 RNA polymerase
   5003..5027    +  protein_bind   lac operator: The lac repressor binds to the lac operator to inhibit transcription in E. coli. This inhibition can be relieved by adding lactose or isopropyl-β-D-thiogalactopyranoside (IPTG). lac repressor encoded by lacI
   5048..5065    +  RBS            RBS (fragment): efficient ribosome binding site from bacteriophage T7 gene 10 (Olins and Rangwala, 1989)
   5080..5098    +  CDS            9xHis (fragment): 9xHis affinity tag
   5105..5332    +  CDS            UBIQ_AVESA: Experimental evidence at protein level: Swiss-Prot protein existence level 1. Ubiquitin exists either covalently attached to another protein, or free (unanchored). When covalently bound, it is conjugated to target proteins via an isopeptide bond either as a monomer (monoubiquitin), a polymer linked via different Lys residues of the ubiquitin (polyubiquitin chains) or a linear polymer linked via the initiator Met of the ubiquitin (linear polyubiquitin chains). Polyubiquitin chains, when attached to a target protein, have different functions depending on the Lys residue of the ubiquitin that is
   5344..5361    +  RBS            RBS (fragment): efficient ribosome binding site from bacteriophage T7 gene 10 (Olins and Rangwala, 1989)
   5368..8607    +  CDS            UBA1: UBE11_ARATH - Also known as MOS5. Experimental evidence at protein level: Swiss-Prot protein existence level 1. Activates ubiquitin by first adenylating its C-terminal glycine residue with ATP, and thereafter linking this residue to the side chain of a cysteine residue in E1, yielding a ubiquitin-E1 thioester and free AMP. From Arabidopsis thaliana (Mouse-ear cress).
   8619..8636    +  RBS            RBS (fragment): efficient ribosome binding site from bacteriophage T7 gene 10 (Olins and Rangwala, 1989)
   8646..8734    +  CDS            3xHA (fragment): three tandem HA epitope tags
   8748..8836    +  CDS            3xHA (fragment): three tandem HA epitope tags
   8838..9281    +  CDS            UBC10: UBC10_ARATH - Also known as UBC12. Experimental evidence at protein level: Swiss-Prot protein existence level 1. Accepts the ubiquitin from the E1 complex and catalyzes its covalent attachment to other proteins. Mediates the selective degradation of short-lived and abnormal proteins. From Arabidopsis thaliana (Mouse-ear cress).
   9400..9449    +  CDS            SET1 (fragment): solubility-enhancement tag derived from T7 phage gene 10B
   9457..9504    +  terminator     T7 terminator: transcription terminator for bacteriophage T7 RNA polymerase
