>Addgene plasmid #104730 | pUG-301 | addgene full sequence | sequence record 205476 | Addgene NGS Result
TGGTTTTTCTTTTCACCAGTGACACGGGCAACAGCTGATTGCCCTTCACCGCCTGGCCCTGAGAGAGTTG
CAGCAAGCGGTCCACGCTGGTTTGCCCCAGCAGGCGAAAATCCTGTTTGATGGTGGTTAACGGCGGGATA
TAACATGAGCTGTCCTCGGTATCGTCGTATCCCACTACCGAGATATCCGCACCAACGCGCAGCCCGGACT
CGGTAATGGCGCGCATTGCGCCCAGCGCCATCTGATCGTTGGCAACCAGCATCGCAGTGGGAACGATGCC
CTCATTCAGCATTTGCATGGTTTGTTGAAAACCGGACATGGCACTCCAGTCGCCTTCCCGTTCCGCTATC
GGCTGAATTTGATTGCGAGTGAGATATTTATGCCAGCCAGCCAGACGCAGACGCGCCGAGACAGAACTTA
ATGGGCCCGCTAACAGCGCGATTTGCTGGTGACCCAATGCGACCAGATGCTCCACGCCCAGTCGCGTACC
GTCCTCATGGGAGAAAATAATACTGTTGATGGGTGTCTGGTCAGAGACATCAAGAAATAACGCCGGAACA
TTAGTGCAGGCAGCTTCCACAGCAATGGCATCCTGGTCATCCAGCGGATAGTTAATGATCAGCCCACTGA
CGCGTTGCGCGAGAAGATTGTGCACCGCCGCTTTACAGGCTTCGACGCCGCTTCGTTCTACCATCGACAC
CACCACGCTGGCACCCAGTTGATCGGCGCGAGATTTAATCGCCGCGACAATTTGCGACGGCGCGTGCAGG
GCCAGACTGGAGGTGGCAACGCCAATCAGCAACGACTGTTTGCCCGCCAGTTGTTGTGCCACGCGGTTGG
GAATGTAATTCAGCTCCGCCATCGCCGCTTCCACTTTTTCCCGCGTTTTCGCAGAAACGTGGCTGGCCTG
GTTCACCACGCGGGAAACGGTCTGATAAGAGACACCGGCATACTCTGCGACATCGTATAACGTTACTGGT
TTCACATTCACCACCCTGAATTGACTCTCTTCCGGGCGCTATCATGCCATACCGCGAAAGGTTTTGCGCC
ATTCGATGGTGTCCGGGATCTCGACGCTCTCCCTTATGCGACTCCTGCATTAGGAAGCAGCCCAGTAGTA
GGTTGAGGCCGTTGAGCACCGCCGCCGCAAGGAATGGTGCATGCAAGGAGATGGCGCCCAACAGTCCCCC
GGCCACGGGGCCTGCCACCATACCCACGCCGAAACAAGCGCTCATGAGCCCGAAGTGGCGAGCCCGATCT
TCCCCATCGGTGATGTCGGCGATATAGGCGCCAGCAACCGCACCTGTGGCGCCGGTGATGCCGGCCACGA
TGCGTCCGGCGTAGAGGATCGAGATCTCGATCCCGCGAAATTAATACGACTCACTATAGGGGAATTGTGA
GCGGATAACAATTCCCCTCTAGAAATAATTTTGCCTTAACTTTAAGAAGGAGATATACCATGGGCAGCCA
CCACCACCACCACCACAGCGGAATGCAGATCTTTGTTAAGACTCTCACCGGAAAGACAATCACCCTAGAG
GTGGAAAGCTCCGACACCATCGACAACGTTAAGGCCAAGATCCAGGATAAGGAGGGCATTCCTCCGGATC
AGCAGAGGCTTATTTTCGCCGGCAAGCAGCTAGAGGATGGCCGTACGTTGGCTGATTACAATATCCAGAA
GGAATCCACCCTCCACTTGGTCCTCAGGCTCCGTGGTGGTTAAGCTTGCAATTAACTTTAAGAAGGAGAT
ATACAATGCTTCACAAGCGAGCTAGTGAAGCTAACGATAAGAACGATAATACCATCATCGGTTCCGATTT
AGCATCATCTAAGAAACGCCGTATCGATTTCACTGAATCTTCGTCTGATAAGTCATCTTCGATTTTAGCT
TCTGGTAGTAGCAGGGGTTTTCACGGCGATAGCGTCGTTCAGCAAATCGACATGGCTTTTGGTAATTCGA
ACCGTCAGGAGATTGATGAAGATCTGCACAGTCGCCAGCTCGCCGTCTATGGTCGTGAGACTATGAGGCG
TCTCTTTGCTTCCAATGTTCTCATCTCGGGGATGCACGGTCTTGGTGCCGAGATTGCCAAGAATCTTATA
CTTGCTGGTGTGAAGTCTGTGACCTTGCATGATGAAAGAGTTGTAGAGCTATGGGACTTATCAAGCAACT
TTGTTTTCTCGGAGGATGATGTTGGCAAGAATAGAGCAGATGCTTCTGTTCAGAAGTTACAGGATCTTAA
CAATGCTGTGGTTGTCTCTAGCTTGACCAAAAGCTTAAACAAAGAGGATCTTTCTGGCTTCCAGGTTGTT
GTATTCTCTGACATAAGCATGGAAAGAGCAATCGAATTTGATGACTATTGTCACAGCCATCAGCCTCCTA
TCGCTTTTGTCAAGGCTGATGTCAGGGGTCTTTTCGGCTCTGTCTTTTGTGATTTTGGGCCTGAATTTGC
GGTTCTTGATGTTGATGGAGAGGAACCCCATACAGGCATCATTGCGTCTATCTCTAATGAGAACCAGGCA
TTTATTTCCTGTGTCGACGATGAGAGGCTTGAGTTTGAAGATGGTGACCTAGTTGTTTTCTCAGAAGTTG
AGGGTATGACAGAATTGAATGATGGGAAACCAAGGAAGATAAAAAGTACACGGCCATATTCATTCACCCT
TGATGAGGACACTACTAACTATGGAACATATGTGAAGGGTGGTATTGTCACTCAAGTGAAACAGCCAAAG
TTACTGAATTTCAAGCCATTGAGGGAAGCGCTTAAGGATCCAGGGGATTTTCTATTTAGTGATTTCTCTA
AGTTTGATCGGCCTCCACTCCTTCACTTAGCATTCCAGGCACTTGATCATTTTAAAGCTGAAGCTGGCAG
ATTTCCTGTTGCTGGCTCAGAAGAGGACGCTCAGAAGCTTATATCGATTGCCACAGCCATCAATACCGGG
CAGGGTGATTTAAAGGTGGAGAATGTTGATCAGAAGCTTCTAAGACACTTTTCCTTTGGAGCCAAGGCTG
TCCTGAATCCTATGGCTGCAATGTTTGGCGGTATTGTTGGACAGGAGGTTGTTAAAGCTTGCTCTGGAAA
ATTTCATCCTCTCTTCCAGTTTTTCTACTTTGATTCAGTGGAGTCACTCCCCTCTGAACCTGTGGACTCG
AGTGACTTTGCACCAAGAAACAGCCGGTATGATGCCCAAATATCTGTATTTGGGGCCAAGTTCCAGAAGA
AACTTGAAGATGCTAAAGTTTTCACAGTAGGGTCTGGTGCTCTTGGCTGTGAGTTCTTGAAAAATTTGGC
TCTGATGGGGGTTTCTTGTGGAAGCCAAGGGAAGCTGACAGTGACAGATGATGATATCATTGAGAAGAGT
AACCTCAGTCGTCAATTTCTGTTCCGTGACTGGAACATTGGACAGGCTAAATCCACAGTTGCTGCTTCGG
CTGCTGCTGTTATAAATCCTCGCTTCAACATTGAGGCCCTGCAAAACCGTGTTGGCGCGGAGACTGAGAA
TGTATTTGACGATGCCTTCTGGGAGAACTTAACTGTTGTCGTCAATGCACTGGATAATGTTAATGCGAGG
CTCTATGTTGATTCGAGGTGCTTGTATTTCCAGAAGCCTCTCCTTGAGTCTGGAACTCTTGGTACAAAGT
GCAACACACAGTCGGTTATCCCACATCTAACTGAAAATTACGGTGCCTCAAGGGACCCACCAGAGAAACA
GGCCCCCATGTGTACAGTGCATTCCTTCCCGCATAACATTGATCACTGTTTAACTTGGGCTCGCTCTGAG
TTTGAGGGTCTGCTGGAGAAAACTCCCGCTGAAGTGAATGCATATCTTTCTAGCCCAGTTGAGTACACTA
ACTCAATGATGAGTGCTGGTGATGCTCAGGCGAGGGACACATTGGAGAGGATTGTTGAGTGCCTTGAAAA
GGAGAAGTGTGAAACCTTCCAAGACTGCTTAACCTGGGCACGACTGAGGTTTGAGGATTACTTTGTGAAC
CGTGTCAAGCAATTGATATACACATTTCCTGAAGATGCTGCGACTAGTACCGGAGCTCCATTCTGGTCTG
CTCCAAAAAGATTCCCTCGTCCACTCCAGTACTCGTCGTCCGACCCAAGTCTCCTTAACTTTATCACAGC
GACTGCTATTTTACGAGCAGAGACATTTGGGATCCCGATACCTGAGTGGACTAAGAACCCAAAGGAAGCA
GCAGAAGCTGTTGACAGAGTGATAGTCCCAGACTTTGAGCCAAGGCAAGATGCAAAGATTGTGACTGATG
AGAAAGCTACCACTTTAACCACTGCTTCGGTGGACGACGCTGCAGTCATCGACGATCTCATTGCTAAGAT
CGACCAGTGTAGGCATAACTTGTCGCCAGACTTCAGGATGAAACCTATTCAGTTCGAAAAGGATGATGAT
ACAAACTATCACATGGATGTGATAGCAGGACTAGCCAACATGAGGGCGAGAAATTACAGCATCCCTGAAG
TGGACAAGCTGAAAGCAAAGTTCATAGCAGGGAGAATCATCCCAGCCATTGCGACTTCAACAGCCATGGC
TACTGGGCTGGTCTGCCTCGAGCTGTACAAGGTCCTTGATGGAGGACATAAAGTGGAAGCTTACAGAAAC
ACATTTGCCAACCTGGCACTTCCACTATTCTCCATGGCTGAACCACTTCCACCAAAGGTGGTGAAGCACC
GTGACATGGCTTGGACAGTTTGGGACAGATGGGTTCTCAAGGGAAACCCAACTCTTCGTGAGGTGTTGCA
GTGGCTGGAGGACAAAGGGCTTAGCGCATACAGCATCTCTTGTGGAAGCTGTCTACTGTTCAACAGTATG
TTCACAAGGCACAAGGAGAGGATGGACAAGAAGGTTGTGGATCTCGCTCGGGATGTTGCGAAAGTCGAGT
TACCGCCTTATCGCAACCATCTTGATGTAGTGGTGGCTTGTGAGGATGAAGATGACAATGACGTCGATAT
TCCTCTCGTCTCTATCTACTTCAGGTGAGCTTACTATTAACTTTAAGAAGGAGATATACCATGTACCCAT
ACGATGTTCCTGACTATGCGGGCTATCCCTATGACGTCCCGGACTATGCAGGATTGTATCCATATGACGT
TCCAGATTACGCCACTAGAGCTGCTTACCCATACGATGTTCCTGACTATGCGGGCTATCCCTATGACGTC
CCGGACTATGCAGGATTGTATCCATATGACGTTCCAGATTACGCAATGGCGTCGAAGCGGATCTTGAAGG
AATTGAAGGATCTCCAGAAGGATCCACCTACATCATGTAGCGCAGGTCCTGTTGCTGAGGACATGTTTCA
CTGGCAGGCAACGATAATGGGTCCTTCAGAGAGTCCTTATGCTGGAGGTGTTTTCCTTGTAACCATCCAT
TTCCCTCCGGATTACCCATTCAAGCCTCCTAAGGTGGCCTTTAGGACCAAGGTGTTCCATCCCAACATTA
ACAGCAACGGTAGCATTTGCCTCGACATCTTGAAGGAGCAGTGGAGTCCTGCGCTCACCATTTCCAAGGT
GCTGCTATCGATCTGTTCTTTGTTAACCGATCCAAACCCGGATGATCCTTTGGTGCCCGAGATAGCTCAC
ATGTACAAGACTGACAAGAACAAGTACGAGTCCACTGCACGAAGCTGGACTCAGAAGTATGCCATGGGCT
AAGCTTTTACGCTTTTAAGCCAGCCCCGACACCCGCCAACACCCGCTGACGCGCCCTGACGGGCTTGTCT
GCTCCCGGCATCCGCTTACAGACAAGCTGTGACCGGGATGAGATCCGGCTGCTAACAAAGCCCGAAAGGA
AGCTGAGTTGGCTGCTGCCACCGCTGAGCAATAACTAGCATAACCCCTTGGGGCCTCTAAACGGGTCTTG
AGGGGTTTTTTGCTGAAAGGAGGAACTATATCCGGATTGGCGAATGGG
[124 nt withheld, positions 5929-6052]
C
[91 nt withheld, positions 6054-6144]
A
[49 nt withheld, positions 6146-6194]
CCTTTGACGTTGGAGTCCACGTTCTTT
[37 nt withheld, positions 6222-6258]
ACCCTATCTCGGTCTATTCTTTTGATTTATAAGGGATTTTGCCGATTTCGGCCTATTGGTTAAAAAATGA
GCTGATTTAACAAAAATTTAACGCGAATTTTAACAAAATATTAACGCTTACAATTTAGGTGGCACTTTTC
GGGGAAATGTGCGCGGAACCCCTATTTGTTTATTTTTCTAAATACATTCAAATATGTATCCGCTCATGAA
TTAATTCTTAGAAAAACTCATCGAGCATCAAATGAAACTGCAATTTATTCATATCAGGATTATCAATACC
ATATTTTTGAAAAAGCCGTTTCTGTAATGAAGGAGAAAACTCACCGAGGCAGTTCCATAGGATGGCAAGA
TCCTGGTATCGGTCTGCGATTCCGACTCGTCCAACATCAATACAACCTATTAATTTCCCCTCGTCAAAAA
TAAGGTTATCAAGTGAGAAATCACCATGAGTGACGACTGAATCCGGTGAGAATGGCAAAAGTTTATGCAT
TTCTTTCCAGACTTGTTCAACAGGCCAGCCATTACGCTCGTCATCAAAATCACTCGCATCAACCAAACCG
TTATTCATTCGTGATTGCGCCTGAGCGAGTCGAAATACGCGATCGCTGTTAAAAGGACAATTACAAACAG
GAATCGAATGCAACCGGCGCAGGAACACTGCCAGCGCATCAACAATATTTTCACCTGAATCAGGATATTC
TTCTAATACCTGGAATGCTGTTTTCCCGGGGATCGCAGTGGTGAGTAACCATGCATCATCAGGAGTACGG
ATAAAATGCTTGATGGTCGGAAGAGGCATAAATTCCGTCAGCCAGTTTAGTCTGACCATCTCATCTGTAA
CATCATTGGCAACGCTACCTTTGCCATGTTTCAGAAACAACTCTGGCGCATCGGGCTTCCCATACAATCG
ATAGATTGTCGCACCTGATTGCCCGACATTATCGCGAGCCCATTTATACCCATATAAATCAGCATCCATG
TTGGAATTTAATCGCGGCCTAGAGCAAGACGTTTCCCGTTGAATATGGCTCATAACACCCCTTGTATTAC
TGTTTATGTAAGCAGACAGTTTTATTGTTCATGACCAAAATCCCTTAACGTGAGTTTTCGTTCCACTGAG
CGTCAGACCCCGTAGAAAAGATCAAAGGATCTTCTTGAGATCCTTTTTTTCTGCGCGTAATCTGCTGCTT
GCAAACAAAAAAACCACCGCTACCAGCGGTGGTTTGTTTGCCGGATCAAGAGCTACCAACTCTTTTTCCG
AAGGTAACTGGCTTCAGCAGAGCGCAGATACCAAATACTGTCCTTCTAGTGTAGCCGTAGTTAGGCCACC
ACTTCAAGAACTCTGTAGCACCGCCTACATACCTCGCTCTGCTAATCCTGTTACCAGTGGCTGCTGCCAG
TGGCGATAAGTCGTGTCTTACCGGGTTGGACTCAAGACGATAGTTACCGGATAAGGCGCAGCGGTCGGGC
TGAACGGGGGGTTCGTGCACACAGCCCAGCTTGGAGCGAACGACCTACACCGAACTGAGATACCTACAGC
GTGAGCTATGAGAAAGCGCCACGCTTCCCGAAGGGAGAAAGGCGGACAGGTATCCGGTAAGCGGCAGGGT
CGGAACAGGAGAGCGCACGAGGGAGCTTCCAGGGGGAAACGCCTGGTATCTTTATAGTCCTGTCGGGTTT
CGCCACCTCTGACTTGAGCGTCGATTTTTGTGATGCTCGTCAGGGGGGCGGAGCCTATGGAAAAACGCCA
GCAACGCGGCCTTTTTACGGTTCCTGGCCTTTTGCTGGCCTTTTGCTCACATGTTCTTTCCTGCGTTATC
CCCTGATTCTGTGGATAACCGTATTACCGCCTTTGAGTGAGCTGATACCGCTCGCCGCAGCCGAACGACC
GAGCGCAGCGAGTCAGTGAGCGAGGAAGCGGAAGAGCGCCTGATGCGGTATTTTCTCCTTACGCATCTGT
GCGGTATTTCACACCGCAATGGTGCACTCTCAGTACAATCTGCTCTGATGCCGCATAGTTAAGCCAGTAT
ACACTCCGCTATCGCTACGTGACTGGGTCATGGCTGCGCCCCGACACCCGCCAACACCCGCTGACGCGCC
CTGACGGGCTTGTCTGCTCCCGGCATCCGCTTACAGACAAGCTGTGACCGACTCCGGGAGCTGCATGTGT
CAGAGGTTTTCACCGTCATCACCGAAACGCGCGAGGCAGCTGCGGTAAAGCTCATCAGCGTGGTCGTGAA
GCGATTCACAGATGTCTGCCTGTTCATCCGCGTCCAGCTCGTTGAGTTTCTCCAGAAGCGTTAATGTCTG
GCTTCTGATAAAGCGGGCCATGTTAAGGGCGGTTTTTTCCTGTTTGGTCACTGATGCCTCCGTGTAAGGG
GGATTTCTGTTCATGGGGGTAATGATACCGATGAAACGAGAGAGGATGCTCACGATACGGGTTACTGATG
ATGAACATGCCCGGTTACTGGAACGTTGTGAGGGTAAACAACTGGCGGTATGGATGCGGCGGGACCAGAG
AAAAATCACTCAGGGTCAATGCCAGCGCTTCGTTAATACAGATGTAGGTGTTCCACAGGGTAGCCAGCAG
CATCCTGCGATGCAGATCCGGAACATAATGGTGCAGGGCGCTGACTTCCGCGTTTCCAGACTTTACGAAA
CACGGAAACCCAAGACCATTCATGTTGTTGCTCAGGTCGCAGACGTTTTGCAGCAGCAGTCGCTTCACGT
TCGCTCGCGTATCGGTGATTCATTCTGCTAACCAGTAAGGCAACCCCGCCAGCCTAGCCGGGTCCTCAAC
GACAGGAGCACGATCATGCGCACCCGTGGGGCCGCCATGCCGGCGATAATGGCCTGCTTCTCGCCGAAAC
GTTTGGTGGCGGGACCAGTGACGAAGGCTTGAGCGAGGGCGTGCAAGATTCCGAATACCGCAAGCGACAG
GCCGATCATCGTCGCGCTCCAGCGAAAGCGGTCCTCGCCGAAAATGACCCAGAGCGCTGCCGGCACCTGT
CCTACGAGTTGCATGATAAAGAACACAGTCATAAGTGCGGCGACGATAGTCATGCCCCGCGCCCACCGGA
AGGAGCTGACTGGGTTGAAGGCTCTCAAGGGCATCGGTCGAGATCCCGGTGCCTAATGAGTGAGCTAACT
TACATTAATTGCGTTGCGCTCACTGCCCGCTTTCCAGTCGGGAAACCTGTCGTGCCAGCTGCATTAATGA
ATCGGCCAACGCGCGGGGAGAGGCGGTTTGCGTATTGGGCGCCAGGG
Features (pLannotate 1.2.2; 25 found; start..end, strand, type, name):
    986..1063    -  promoter       lacI promoter: lacI
   1071..1350    -  CDS            TcR (fragment): tetracycline efflux protein; tet; confers resistance to tetracycline
   1372..1390    +  promoter       T7 promoter: promoter for bacteriophage T7 RNA polymerase
   1391..1415    +  protein_bind   lac operator: The lac repressor binds to the lac operator to inhibit transcription in E. coli. This inhibition can be relieved by adding lactose or isopropyl-β-D-thiogalactopyranoside (IPTG). lac repressor encoded by lacI
   1436..1453    +  RBS            RBS (fragment): efficient ribosome binding site from bacteriophage T7 gene 10 (Olins and Rangwala, 1989)
   1468..1486    +  CDS            9xHis (fragment): 9xHis affinity tag
   1493..1720    +  CDS            UBIQ_AVESA: Experimental evidence at protein level: Swiss-Prot protein existence level 1. Ubiquitin exists either covalently attached to another protein, or free (unanchored). When covalently bound, it is conjugated to target proteins via an isopeptide bond either as a monomer (monoubiquitin), a polymer linked via different Lys residues of the ubiquitin (polyubiquitin chains) or a linear polymer linked via the initiator Met of the ubiquitin (linear polyubiquitin chains). Polyubiquitin chains, when attached to a target protein, have different functions depending on the Lys residue of the ubiquitin that is
   1732..1749    +  RBS            RBS (fragment): efficient ribosome binding site from bacteriophage T7 gene 10 (Olins and Rangwala, 1989)
   1756..4995    +  CDS            UBA1: UBE11_ARATH - Also known as MOS5. Experimental evidence at protein level: Swiss-Prot protein existence level 1. Activates ubiquitin by first adenylating its C-terminal glycine residue with ATP, and thereafter linking this residue to the side chain of a cysteine residue in E1, yielding a ubiquitin-E1 thioester and free AMP. From Arabidopsis thaliana (Mouse-ear cress).
   5007..5024    +  RBS            RBS (fragment): efficient ribosome binding site from bacteriophage T7 gene 10 (Olins and Rangwala, 1989)
   5034..5122    +  CDS            3xHA (fragment): three tandem HA epitope tags
   5136..5224    +  CDS            3xHA (fragment): three tandem HA epitope tags
   5226..5669    +  CDS            UBC10: UBC10_ARATH - Also known as UBC12. Experimental evidence at protein level: Swiss-Prot protein existence level 1. Accepts the ubiquitin from the E1 complex and catalyzes its covalent attachment to other proteins. Mediates the selective degradation of short-lived and abnormal proteins. From Arabidopsis thaliana (Mouse-ear cress).
   5788..5837    +  CDS            SET1 (fragment): solubility-enhancement tag derived from T7 phage gene 10B
   5845..5892    +  terminator     T7 terminator: transcription terminator for bacteriophage T7 RNA polymerase
   5929..6357    +  rep_origin     f1 ori (sequence partly withheld): f1 bacteriophage origin of replication; arrow indicates direction of (+) strand synthesis
   6410..6467    +  promoter       AmpR promoter (fragment): bla
   6476..7291    -  CDS            KanR: aminoglycoside phosphotransferase; aph(3')-Ia; confers resistance to kanamycin in bacteria or G418 (Geneticin®) in eukaryotes
   7413..8001    +  rep_origin     ori: high-copy-number ColE1/pMB1/pBR322/pUC origin of replication
   8187..8326    -  misc_feature   bom: basis of mobility region from pBR322
   8428..8619    -  CDS            rop: Rop protein, which maintains plasmids at low copy number; rop
   8636..9016    +  CDS            YPB1_ECOLX: Protein predicted: Swiss-Prot protein existence level 4. From Escherichia coli.
   9088..9379    -  CDS            TcR (fragment): tetracycline efflux protein; tet; confers resistance to tetracycline
   9394..9415    -  protein_bind   CAP binding site: CAP binding activates transcription in the presence of cAMP. E. coli catabolite activator protein
   9428..985     -  CDS            lacI (across the origin): lac repressor; lacI; The lac repressor binds to the lac operator to inhibit transcription in E. coli. This inhibition can be relieved by adding lactose or isopropyl-β-D-thiogalactopyranoside (IPTG).
