[The description below was written by a language model from this plasmid's Addgene catalogue record and pLannotate feature annotations shown in this document.]
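Description:
pUG-301 is a bacterial expression plasmid from the UbiGate toolbox, a modular cloning system for reconstituting ubiquitination in E. coli. It is described as a Level 2 construct, assembled into the pET-28GG backbone through BpiI sites that were destroyed during cloning, which is consistent with Golden Gate-style assembly. The backbone carries a kanamycin resistance gene for selection and a ColE1/pBR322-type origin together with rop and the bom region, in keeping with its listing as low copy. An f1 origin, a lacI repressor gene with its own promoter, and residual tetracycline-resistance fragments are also present.

The roughly 4.3 kb Arabidopsis thaliana insert is arranged as a polycistronic operon under a single T7 promoter with a lac operator, and it ends at a T7 terminator. Expression therefore depends on T7 RNA polymerase and is inducible with IPTG. Three open reading frames follow one another, each preceded by its own T7 gene 10-type ribosome binding site. These encode His-tagged ubiquitin, the E1 ubiquitin-activating enzyme UBA1, and the E2 conjugating enzyme UBC10 with N-terminal HA epitope repeats. The "EL3" in the insert name is not explained in the record; no corresponding coding feature is annotated, and no E3 ligase or substrate gene appears in either table.

Co-expressing ubiquitin, E1 and E2 supplies the upstream part of the plant ubiquitination cascade in a host that lacks it, and the His and HA tags allow ubiquitin and the E2 to be detected or purified. The depositor sequence and the sequencing-derived record show the same features in the same order, differing only in start coordinate and by a few nucleotides in length.
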