Addgene plasmid #104730: pUG-301
Purpose: Level 2 construct
Depositing lab: Marco Trujillo. Depositing organization: Leibniz Institute of Plant Biochemistry (IPB). Publication: UbiGate: a synthetic biology toolbox to analyse ubiquitination. Kowarschik K, Hoehenwarter W, Marillonnet S, Trujillo M. New Phytol. 2018 Mar;217(4):1749-1763. doi: 10.1111/nph.14900. Epub 2017 Nov 30. PubMed 29194629.
Backbone
  Vector backbone: pET-28GG
  Backbone size w/o insert (bp): 5190
  Vector type: Bacterial Expression
Growth in bacteria
  Bacterial resistance: Kanamycin, 50 μg/mL
  Growth temperature: 37°C
  Growth strain: DH5alpha
  Copy number: Low Copy
Gene/Insert
  Gene/Insert name: HIS-Ubq_UBA1_HA-UBC10_EL3 (alt name: AT4G05320,AT2G30110,AT5G53300)
  Species: A. thaliana (mustard weed)
  Insert size (bp): 4339
  Promoter: T7
  Tag / fusion protein: HIS-Ubq, HA-E2 (N terminal on insert)
  Cloning method: Restriction Enzyme; 5′ cloning site BpiI (destroyed during cloning); 3′ cloning site BpiI (destroyed during cloning)
  Sequencing primers: 5′ T7; 3′ T7 Terminal
Terms and licenses: Academic/Nonprofit Terms; Industry Terms: Not Available to Industry
How to cite: pUG-301 was a gift from Marco Trujillo (Addgene plasmid # 104730 ; http://n2t.net/addgene:104730 ; RRID:Addgene_104730)
